Addgene plasmid #25744: pSLIK-Neo-TmiR-Gb2
Purpose: Control lentiviral vector with Tet-based inducible expression of mouse G beta 2 miR30-based shRNA, constitutive Neomycin resistance gene coexpression.
Depositing lab: Iain Fraser. Depositing organization: California Institute of Technology. Publication: A single lentiviral vector platform for microRNA-based conditional RNA interference and coordinated transgene expression. Shin KJ, Wall EA, Zavzavadjian JR, Santat LA, Liu J, Hwang JI, Rebres R, Roach T, Seaman W, Simon MI, Fraser ID. Proc Natl Acad Sci U S A. 2006 Sep 12. 103(37):13759-64. 10.1073/pnas.0606179103 PubMed 16945906.
Backbone
  Vector backbone: pSLIK
  Backbone manufacturer: Iain Fraser
  Backbone size w/o insert (bp): 12486
  Vector type: Mammalian Expression, Lentiviral, RNAi
Growth in bacteria
  Bacterial resistance: Ampicillin, 100 μg/mL
  Growth temperature: 37°C
  Growth strain: Top10
  Growth instructions: Top10
  Copy number: Unknown
Gene/Insert
  Gene/Insert name: Gb2 (alt name: G beta 2)
  Species: M. musculus (mouse)
  Insert size (bp): 22
  Entrez Gene: Gnb2 (a.k.a. Gnb-2)
  Cloning method: Restriction Enzyme; 5′ cloning site BfuA1 (unknown if destroyed); 3′ cloning site BfuA1 (unknown if destroyed)
  Sequencing primers: 5′ CMV-F; 3′ Neo-R, hUBCpro-R
Resource information
  A portion of this plasmid was derived from a plasmid made by: rtTA- Atze Das, University of Amsterdam; TRE promoter- David Anderson, Caltech; miR30- Greg Hannon, CSHL
Terms and licenses: Academic/Nonprofit Terms; Industry Terms: Not Available to Industry
Depositor comments: pSLIK-Neo with TRE-driven G beta 2 miR-shRNA G beta 2 miR-shRNA: TGCTCATGTATTCCCACGACAA
How to cite: pSLIK-Neo-TmiR-Gb2 was a gift from Iain Fraser (Addgene plasmid # 25744 ; http://n2t.net/addgene:25744 ; RRID:Addgene_25744)
