[The description below was written by a language model from this plasmid's Addgene catalogue record and pLannotate feature annotations shown in this document.]
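Description:
pSLIK-Neo-TmiR-Gb2 is an HIV-1-derived lentiviral RNAi vector built on the pSLIK ("single lentivector for inducible knockdown") backbone. It places doxycycline-inducible knockdown of mouse G beta 2 (Gnb2) and a constitutive selection marker on a single provirus, and the record describes it as a control vector for this platform. It is propagated in E. coli through a high-copy ColE1/pUC-type origin with ampicillin resistance. The backbone outside the viral region also carries an f1 origin and an SV40/EM7-driven bleomycin/Zeocin resistance cassette.

Genomic RNA for packaging is transcribed from a CMV enhancer/promoter fused to a truncated 5' LTR. This is followed by the Ψ packaging signal with a gag fragment, the RRE for Rev-dependent nuclear export, and the cPPT/CTS. A WPRE, which enhances transcript expression, a truncated 3' LTR and a bGH polyadenylation signal lie at the downstream end.

Two expression units sit between these viral elements. The first is flanked by attB1 and attB2 sites, which suggests it was introduced by Gateway recombination. It consists of a tetracycline response element with seven tetO copies and a minimal CMV promoter driving a short hairpin embedded between human miR-30a 5' and 3' flanking sequences. The 22-nt Gnb2-targeting sequence was cloned between BfuAI sites, so the transcript is processed like a natural microRNA precursor. The second unit uses the human ubiquitin C promoter to express the reverse tetracycline transactivator rtTA3, linked through an EMCV IRES to the neomycin phosphotransferase gene. Transduced mammalian cells can therefore be selected with G418, and because they constitutively make rtTA3, adding doxycycline switches on the shRNA and silences Gnb2 conditionally.
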