Features (pLannotate 1.2.2; 42 found; start..end, strand, type, name):
     31..83      -  misc_feature   bom (fragment): basis of mobility region from pBR322
    238..617     +  enhancer       CMV enhancer: human cytomegalovirus immediate early enhancer
    618..817     +  promoter       CMV promoter: human cytomegalovirus (CMV) immediate early promoter
    835..1015    +  LTR            5' LTR (truncated): truncated 5' long terminal repeat (LTR) from HIV-1
   1062..1187    +  misc_feature   HIV-1 Ψ: packaging signal of human immunodeficiency virus type 1
   1171..1534    +  CDS            HIV-1 gag (fragment): gag protein from human immunodeficiency virus 1; gag
   1680..1913    +  misc_feature   RRE: The Rev response element (RRE) of HIV-1 allows for Rev-dependent mRNA export from the nucleus to the cytoplasm.
   2290..2390    +  CDS            Rev (fragment): human immunodeficiency virus 1 (HIV-1) Rev protein; rev; enhances nuclear export of unspliced and incompletely spliced viral mRNAs
   2440..2557    +  misc_feature   cPPT/CTS: central polypurine tract and central termination sequence of HIV-1
   2610..2634    +  protein_bind   attB1: mutant version of attB; recombination site for the Gateway® BP reaction BP Clonase™
   2673..2943    +  protein_bind   tetracycline response element: contains seven copies of the tetracycline operator tetO tetracycline repressor TetR
   2954..2971    +  misc_feature   MCS (fragment): pUC18/19 multiple cloning site
   2976..3014    +  promoter       minimal CMV promoter: human cytomegalovirus (CMV) immediate early promoter
   3141..3234    +  ncRNA          5' miR-30a: sequence upstream of the 71-nt precursor of the human miR-30a microRNA (Zeng et al., 2002) miRNA
   3346..3458    +  ncRNA          3' miR-30a: sequence downstream of the 71-nt precursor of the human miR-30a microRNA (Zeng et al., 2002) miRNA
   3497..3521    -  protein_bind   attB2: mutant version of attB; recombination site for the Gateway® BP reaction BP Clonase™
   3568..4779    +  promoter       UbC promoter: human ubiquitin C promoter
   4838..5535    +  CDS            rtTA3 (fragment): reverse tetracycline transactivator 3 activates expression from Tet-responsive promoters in the presence of doxycycline
   5465..5575    +  CDS            VP48: 3 tandem repeats of the minimal activation domain of herpes simplex virus VP16 (Cheng et al., 2013)
   5622..6196    +  misc_feature   IRES: internal ribosome entry site (IRES) of the encephalomyocarditis virus (EMCV)
   6212..7006    +  CDS            NeoR/KanR: aminoglycoside phosphotransferase from Tn5; aph(3')-II (or nptII); confers resistance to neomycin, kanamycin, and G418 (Geneticin®)
   7034..7117    +  CDS            large T antigen (fragment): large T antigen from SV40 (simian virus 40)
   7151..7174    +  misc_feature   MCS (fragment): pBluescript multiple cloning site
   7174..7762    +  misc_feature   WPRE: woodchuck hepatitis virus posttranscriptional regulatory element
   7763..7782    +  misc_feature   MCS (fragment): pBluescript multiple cloning site
   7784..8284    +  CDS            nef (fragment): NEF_HV1LA - Experimental evidence at protein level: Swiss-Prot protein existence level 1. Extracellular Nef protein targets CD4(+) T-lymphocytes for apoptosis by interacting with CXCR4 surface receptors. From Human immunodeficiency virus type 1 group M subtype B (isolate Lai) (HIV-1).
   8291..8471    +  LTR            5' LTR (truncated): truncated 5' long terminal repeat (LTR) from HIV-1
   8503..8727    +  polyA_signal   bGH poly(A) signal: bovine growth hormone polyadenylation signal
   8731..8752    +  promoter       SV40 promoter (fragment): SV40 enhancer and early promoter
   8773..9201    +  rep_origin     f1 ori (sequence partly withheld): f1 bacteriophage origin of replication; arrow indicates direction of (+) strand synthesis
   9215..9544    +  promoter       SV40 promoter: SV40 enhancer and early promoter
   9592..9639    +  promoter       EM7 promoter: synthetic bacterial promoter&nbsp
   9658..10032   +  CDS            BleoR: antibiotic-binding protein; Sh ble from Streptoalloteichus hindustanus; confers resistance to bleomycin, phleomycin, and Zeocin™
  10042..10167   +  CDS            ble (fragment): BLE_KLEPN - Experimental evidence at protein level: Swiss-Prot protein existence level 1. Binding protein with a strong affinity to the bleomycin family of antibiotics. Binds to CL990; an antimitotic-antibiotic compound. From Klebsiella pneumoniae.
  10162..10283   +  polyA_signal   SV40 poly(A) signal: SV40 polyadenylation signal
  10354..10376   -  protein_bind   lac operator (fragment): The lac repressor binds to the lac operator to inhibit transcription in E. coli. This inhibition can be relieved by adding lactose or isopropyl-β-D-thiogalactopyranoside (IPTG). lac repressor encoded by lacI
  10380..10410   -  promoter       lac promoter: promoter for the E. coli lac operon
  10425..10446   -  protein_bind   CAP binding site: CAP binding activates transcription in the presence of cAMP. E. coli catabolite activator protein
  10459..10551   -  CDS            lacI (fragment): lac repressor; lacI; The lac repressor binds to the lac operator to inhibit transcription in E. coli. This inhibition can be relieved by adding lactose or isopropyl-β-D-thiogalactopyranoside (IPTG).
  10734..11322   -  rep_origin     ori: high-copy-number ColE1/pMB1/pBR322/pUC origin of replication
  11493..12353   -  CDS            AmpR: β-lactamase; bla; confers resistance to ampicillin, carbenicillin, and related antibiotics
  12354..12458   -  promoter       AmpR promoter: bla
>Addgene plasmid #25744 | pSLIK-Neo-TmiR-Gb2 | depositor full sequence | sequence record 12069 | Author sequence
GTCGACGGATCGGGAGATCTCCCGATCCCCTATGGTGCACTCTCAGTACAATCTGCTCTGATGCCGCATA
GTTAAGCCAGTATCTGCTCCCTGCTTGTGTGTTGGAGGTCGCTGAGTAGTGCGCGAGCAAAATTTAAGCT
ACAACAAGGCAAGGCTTGACCGACAATTGCATGAAGAATCTGCTTAGGGTTAGGCGTTTTGCGCTGCTTC
GCGATGTACGGGCCAGATATACGCGTTGACATTGATTATTGACTAGTTATTAATAGTAATCAATTACGGG
GTCATTAGTTCATAGCCCATATATGGAGTTCCGCGTTACATAACTTACGGTAAATGGCCCGCCTGGCTGA
CCGCCCAACGACCCCCGCCCATTGACGTCAATAATGACGTATGTTCCCATAGTAACGCCAATAGGGACTT
TCCATTGACGTCAATGGGTGGAGTATTTACGGTAAACTGCCCACTTGGCAGTACATCAAGTGTATCATAT
GCCAAGTACGCCCCCTATTGACGTCAATGACGGTAAATGGCCCGCCTGGCATTATGCCCAGTACATGACC
TTATGGGACTTTCCTACTTGGCAGTACATCTACGTATTAGTCATCGCTATTACCATGGTGATGCGGTTTT
GGCAGTACATCAATGGGCGTGGATAGCGGTTTGACTCACGGGGATTTCCAAGTCTCCACCCCATTGACGT
CAATGGGAGTTTGTTTTGGCACCAAAATCAACGGGACTTTCCAAAATGTCGTAACAACTCCGCCCCATTG
ACGCAAATGGGCGGTAGGCGTGTACGGTGGGAGGTCTATATAAGCAGCGCGTTTTGCCTGTACTGGGTCT
CTCTGGTTAGACCAGATCTGAGCCTGGGAGCTCTCTGGCTAACTAGGGAACCCACTGCTTAAGCCTCAAT
AAAGCTTGCCTTGAGTGCTTCAAGTAGTGTGTGCCCGTCTGTTGTGTGACTCTGGTAACTAGAGATCCCT
CAGACCCTTTTAGTCAGTGTGGAAAATCTCTAGCAGTGGCGCCCGAACAGGGACTTGAAAGCGAAAGGGA
AACCAGAGGAGCTCTCTCGACGCAGGACTCGGCTTGCTGAAGCGCGCACGGCAAGAGGCGAGGGGCGGCG
ACTGGTGAGTACGCCAAAAATTTTGACTAGCGGAGGCTAGAAGGAGAGAGATGGGTGCGAGAGCGTCAGT
ATTAAGCGGGGGAGAATTAGATCGCGATGGGAAAAAATTCGGTTAAGGCCAGGGGGAAAGAAAAAATATA
AATTAAAACATATAGTATGGGCAAGCAGGGAGCTAGAACGATTCGCAGTTAATCCTGGCCTGTTAGAAAC
ATCAGAAGGCTGTAGACAAATACTGGGACAGCTACAACCATCCCTTCAGACAGGATCAGAAGAACTTAGA
TCATTATATAATACAGTAGCAACCCTCTATTGTGTGCATCAAAGGATAGAGATAAAAGACACCAAGGAAG
CTTTAGACAAGATAGAGGAAGAGCAAAACAAAAGTAAGACCACCGCACAGCAAGCGGCCGCTGATCTTCA
GACCTGGAGGAGGAGATATGAGGGACAATTGGAGAAGTGAATTATATAAATATAAAGTAGTAAAAATTGA
ACCATTAGGAGTAGCACCCACCAAGGCAAAGAGAAGAGTGGTGCAGAGAGAAAAAAGAGCAGTGGGAATA
GGAGCTTTGTTCCTTGGGTTCTTGGGAGCAGCAGGAAGCACTATGGGCGCAGCGTCAATGACGCTGACGG
TACAGGCCAGACAATTATTGTCTGGTATAGTGCAGCAGCAGAACAATTTGCTGAGGGCTATTGAGGCGCA
ACAGCATCTGTTGCAACTCACAGTCTGGGGCATCAAGCAGCTCCAGGCAAGAATCCTGGCTGTGGAAAGA
TACCTAAAGGATCAACAGCTCCTGGGGATTTGGGGTTGCTCTGGAAAACTCATTTGCACCACTGCTGTGC
CTTGGAATGCTAGTTGGAGTAATAAATCTCTGGAACAGATTTGGAATCACACGACCTGGATGGAGTGGGA
CAGAGAAATTAACAATTACACAAGCTTAATACACTCCTTAATTGAAGAATCGCAAAACCAGCAAGAAAAG
AATGAACAAGAATTATTGGAATTAGATAAATGGGCAAGTTTGTGGAATTGGTTTAACATAACAAATTGGC
TGTGGTATATAAAATTATTCATAATGATAGTAGGAGGCTTGGTAGGTTTAAGAATAGTTTTTGCTGTACT
TTCTATAGTGAATAGAGTTAGGCAGGGATATTCACCATTATCGTTTCAGACCCACCTCCCAACCCCGAGG
GGACCCGACAGGCCCGAAGGAATAGAAGAAGAAGGTGGAGAGAGAGACAGAGACAGATCCATTCGATTAG
TGAACGGATCGGCACTGCGTGCGCCAATTCTGCAGACAAATGGCAGTATTCATCCACAATTTTAAAAGAA
AAGGGGGGATTGGGGGGTACAGTGCAGGGGAAAGAATAGTAGACATAATAGCAACAGACATACAAACTAA
AGAATTACAAAAACAAATTACAAAAATTCAAAATTTTCGGGTTTATTACAGGGACAGCAGAGATCCAGTT
TGGTTAATTCTAGACAGTTACAAGTTTGTACAAAAAAGCAGGCTTTAAAGGAACCAATTCAGTCGACTGG
ATCCTTTACCACTCCCTATCAGTGATAGAGAAAAGTGAAAGTCGAGTTTACCACTCCCTATCAGTGATAG
AGAAAAGTGAAAGTCGAGTTTACCACTCCCTATCAGTGATAGAGAAAAGTGAAAGTCGAGTTTACCACTC
CCTATCAGTGATAGAGAAAAGTGAAAGTCGAGTTTACCACTCCCTATCAGTGATAGAGAAAAGTGAAAGT
CGAGTTTACCACTCCCTATCAGTGATAGAGAAAAGTGAAAGTCGAGTTTACCACTCCCTATCAGTGATAG
AGAAAAGTGAAAGTCGAGCTCGGTACCCGGGTCGAGGTAGGCGTGTACGGTGGGAGGCCTATATAAGCAG
AGCTCGTTTAGTGAACCGTCAGATCGCCTGGAGACGCCATCCACGCTGTTTTGACCTCCATAGAAGACAC
CGGGACCGATCCAGCCTCCGCGGCCCCGAACTAGTCGACTAGGGATAACAGGGTAATTGTTTGAATGAGG
CTTCAGTACTTTACAGAATCGTTGCCTGCACATCTTGGAAACACTTGCTGGGATTACTTCTTCAGGTTAA
CCCAACAGAAGGCTCGAGAAGGTATATTGCTGTTGACAGTGAGCGCGCTCATGTATTCCCACGACAATAG
TGAAGCCACAGATGTATTGTCGTGGGAATACATGAGCATGCCTACTGCCTCGGAATTCAAGGGGCTACTT
TAGGAGCAATTATCTTGTTTACTAAAACTGAATACCTTGCTATCTCTTTGATACATTTTTACAAAGCTGA
ATTAAAATGGTATAAATTAAATCACTTTTTTCAATTGGAAGACTAATGCGTTTTCGAGATATCTAGACCC
AGCTTTCTTGTACAAAGTGGTTAACATCTCGAGCCATAAAGATGGTTAATTAACCCACCCAAGATCTGGC
CTCCGCGCCGGGTTTTGGCGCCTCCCGCGGGCGCCCCCCTCCTCACGGCGAGCGCTGCCACGTCAGACGA
AGGGCGCAGCGAGCGTCCTGATCCTTCCGCCCGGACGCTCAGGACAGCGGCCCGCTGCTCATAAGACTCG
GCCTTAGAACCCCAGTATCAGCAGAAGGACATTTTAGGACGGGACTTGGGTGACTCTAGGGCACTGGTTT
TCTTTCCAGAGAGCGGAACAGGCGAGGAAAAGTAGTCCCTTCTCGGCGATTCTGCGGAGGGATCTCCGTG
GGGCGGTGAACGCCGATGATTATATAAGGACGCGCCGGGTGTGGCACAGCTAGTTCCGTCGCAGCCGGGA
TTTGGGTCGCGGTTCTTGTTTGTGGATCGCTGTGATCGTCACTTGGTGAGTAGCGGGCTGCTGGGCTGGC
CGGGGCTTTCGTGGCCGCCGGGCCGCTCGGTGGGACGGAAGCGTGTGGAGAGACCGCCAAGGGCTGTAGT
CTGGGTCCGCGAGCAAGGTTGCCCTGAACTGGGGGTTGGGGGGAGCGCAGCAAAATGGCGGCTGTTCCCG
AGTCTTGAATGGAAGACGCTTGTGAGGCGGGCTGTGAGGTCGTTGAAACAAGGTGGGGGGCATGGTGGGC
GGCAAGAACCCAAGGTCTTGAGGCCTTCGCTAATGCGGGAAAGCTCTTATTCGGGTGAGATGGGCTGGGG
CACCATCTGGGGACCCTGACGTGAAGTTTGTCACTGACTGGAGAACTCGGTTTGTCGTCTGTTGCGGGGG
CGGCAGTTATGGCGGTGCCGTTGGGCAGTGCACCCGTACCTTTGGGAGCGCGCGCCCTCGTCGTGTCGTG
ACGTCACCCGTTCTGTTGGCTTATAATGCAGGGTGGGGCCACCTGCCGGTAGGTGTGCGGTAGGCTTTTC
TCCGTCGCAGGACGCAGGGTTCGGGCCTAGGGTAGGCTCTCCTGAATCGACAGGCGCCGGACCTCTGGTG
AGGGGAGGGATAAGTGAGGCGTCAGTTTCTTTGGTCGGTTTTATGTACCTATCTTCTTAAGTAGCTGAAG
CTCCGGTTTTGAACTATGCGCTCGGGGTTGGCGAGTGTGTTTTGTGAAGTTTTTTAGGCACCTTTTGAAA
TGTAATCATTTGGGTCAATATGTAATTTTCAGTGTTAGACTAGTAAATTGTCCGCTAAATTCTGGCCGTT
TTTGGCTTTTTTGTTAGACGAAGCTTGGTACCGAGCTCGGATCTCCACCCCGTACCGGTCCTGCAGTCGA
ATTCACCATGTCTAGACTGGACAAGAGCAAAGTCATAAACGGAGCTCTGGAATTACTCAATGGTGTCGGT
ATCGAAGGCCTGACGACAAGGAAACTCGCTCAAAAGCTGGGAGTTGAGCAGCCTACCCTGTACTGGCACG
TGAAGAACAAGCGGGCCCTGCTCGATGCCCTGCCAATCGAGATGCTGGACAGGCATCATACCCACTTCTG
CCCCCTGGAAGGCGAGTCATGGCAAGACTTTCTGCGGAACAACGCCAAGTCATACCGCTGTGCTCTCCTC
TCACATCGCGACGGGGCTAAAGTGCATCTCGGCACCCGCCCAACAGAGAAACAGTACGAAACCCTGGAAA
ATCAGCTCGCGTTCCTGTGTCAGCAAGGCTTCTCCCTGGAGAACGCACTGTACGCTCTGTCCGCCGTGGG
CCACTTTACACTGGGCTGCGTATTGGAGGAACAGGAGCATCAAGTAGCAAAAGAGGAAAGAGAGACACCT
ACCACCGATTCTATGCCCCCACTTCTGAGACAAGCAATTGAGCTGTTCGACCGGCAGGGAGCCGAACCTG
CCTTCCTTTTCGGCCTGGAACTAATCATATGTGGCCTGGAGAAACAGCTAAAGTGCGAAAGCGGCGGGCC
GACCGACGCCCTTGACGATTTTGACTTAGACATGCTCCCAGCCGATGCCCTTGACGACTTTGACCTTGAT
ATGCTGCCTGCTGACGCTCTTGACGATTTTGACCTTGACATGCTCCCCGGGTAACTAAGTAAGGATCCGC
GGCCGCACTAGAGGAATTCCGCCCCTCTCCCTCCCCCCCCCCTAACGTTACTGGCCGAAGCCGCTTGGAA
TAAGGCCGGTGTGTGTTTGTCTATATGTTATTTTCCACCATATTGCCGTCTTTTGGCAATGTGAGGGCCC
GGAAACCTGGCCCTGTCTTCTTGACGAGCATTCCTAGGGGTCTTTCCCCTCTCGCCAAAGGAATGCAAGG
TCTGTTGAATGTCGTGAAGGAAGCAGTTCCTCTGGAAGCTTCTTGAAGACAAACAACGTCTGTAGCGACC
CTTTGCAGGCAGCGGAACCCCCCACCTGGCGACAGGTGCCTCTGCGGCCAAAAGCCACGTGTATAAGATA
CACCTGCAAAGGCGGCACAACCCCAGTGCCACGTTGTGAGTTGGATAGTTGTGGAAAGAGTCAAATGGCT
CTCCTCAAGCGTAGTCAACAAGGGGCTGAAGGATGCCCAGAAGGTACCCCATTGTATGGGAATCTGATCT
GGGGCCTCGGTGCACATGCTTTACATGTGTTTAGTCGAGGTTAAAAAAACGTCTAGGCCCCCCGAACCAC
GGGGACGTGGTTTTCCTTTGAAAAACACGATGATAAGCTTACCGGTCCACCATGATTGAACAAGATGGAT
TGCACGCAGGTTCTCCGGCCGCTTGGGTGGAGAGGCTATTCGGCTATGACTGGGCACAACAGACAATCGG
CTGCTCTGATGCCGCCGTGTTCCGGCTGTCAGCGCAGGGGCGCCCGGTTCTTTTTGTCAAGACCGACCTG
TCCGGTGCCCTGAATGAACTGCAAGACGAGGCAGCGCGGCTATCGTGGCTGGCCACGACGGGCGTTCCTT
GCGCAGCTGTGCTCGACGTTGTCACTGAAGCGGGAAGGGACTGGCTGCTATTGGGCGAAGTGCCGGGGCA
GGATCTCCTGTCATCTCACCTTGCTCCTGCCGAGAAAGTATCCATCATGGCTGATGCAATGCGGCGGCTG
CATACGCTTGATCCGGCTACCTGCCCATTCGACCACCAAGCGAAACATCGCATCGAGCGAGCACGTACTC
GGATGGAAGCCGGTCTTGTCGATCAGGATGATCTGGACGAAGAGCATCAGGGGCTCGCGCCAGCCGAACT
GTTCGCCAGGCTCAAGGCGAGCATGCCCGACGGCGAGGATCTCGTCGTGACCCATGGCGATGCCTGCTTG
CCGAATATCATGGTGGAAAATGGCCGCTTTTCTGGATTCATCGACTGTGGCCGGCTGGGTGTGGCGGACC
GCTATCAGGACATAGCGTTGGCTACCCGTGATATTGCTGAAGAGCTTGGCGGCGAATGGGCTGACCGCTT
CCTCGTGCTTTACGGTATCGCCGCTCCCGATTCGCAGCGCATCGCCTTCTATCGCCTTCTTGACGAGTTC
TTCTGATGTACAAGTAAAGCGGCCGCGACTCTAGATCATAATCAGCCATACCACATTTGTAGAGGTTTTA
CTTGCTTTAAAAAACCTCCCACACCTCCCCCTGAACCTGAAACATAAAATGAATGCAATTGTTGTTGTTT
AGTCCCTCCCAATTCGATATCAAGCTTATCGATAATCAACCTCTGGATTACAAAATTTGTGAAAGATTGA
CTGGTATTCTTAACTATGTTGCTCCTTTTACGCTATGTGGATACGCTGCTTTAATGCCTTTGTATCATGC
TATTGCTTCCCGTATGGCTTTCATTTTCTCCTCCTTGTATAAATCCTGGTTGCTGTCTCTTTATGAGGAG
TTGTGGCCCGTTGTCAGGCAACGTGGCGTGGTGTGCACTGTGTTTGCTGACGCAACCCCCACTGGTTGGG
GCATTGCCACCACCTGTCAGCTCCTTTCCGGGACTTTCGCTTTCCCCCTCCCTATTGCCACGGCGGAACT
CATCGCCGCCTGCCTTGCCCGCTGCTGGACAGGGGCTCGGCTGTTGGGCACTGACAATTCCGTGGTGTTG
TCGGGGAAATCATCGTCCTTTCCTTGGCTGCTCGCCTGTGTTGCCACCTGGATTCTGCGCGGGACGTCCT
TCTGCTACGTCCCTTCGGCCCTCAATCCAGCGGACCTTCCTTCCCGCGGCCTGCTGCCGGCTCTGCGGCC
TCTTCCGCGTCTTCGCCTTCGCCCTCAGACGAGTCGGATCTCCCTTTGGGCCGCCTCCCCGCATCGATAC
CGTCGACCTCGATCGAGACCTAGAAAAACATGGAGCAATCACAAGTAGCAATACAGCAGCTACCAATGCT
GATTGTGCCTGGCTAGAAGCACAAGAGGAGGAGGAGGTGGGTTTTCCAGTCACACCTCAGGTACCTTTAA
GACCAATGACTTACAAGGCAGCTGTAGATCTTAGCCACTTTTTAAAAGAAAAGGGGGGACTGGAAGGGCT
AATTCACTCCCAACGAAGACAAGATATCCTTGATCTGTGGATCTACCACACACAAGGCTACTTCCCTGAT
TGGCAGAACTACACACCAGGGCCAGGGATCAGATATCCACTGACCTTTGGATGGTGCTACAAGCTAGTAC
CAGTTGAGCAAGAGAAGGTAGAAGAAGCCAATGAAGGAGAGAACACCCGCTTGTTACACCCTGTGAGCCT
GCATGGGATGGATGACCCGGAGAGAGAAGTATTAGAGTGGAGGTTTGACAGCCGCCTAGCATTTCATCAC
ATGGCCCGAGAGCTGCATCCGGACTGTACTGGGTCTCTCTGGTTAGACCAGATCTGAGCCTGGGAGCTCT
CTGGCTAACTAGGGAACCCACTGCTTAAGCCTCAATAAAGCTTGCCTTGAGTGCTTCAAGTAGTGTGTGC
CCGTCTGTTGTGTGACTCTGGTAACTAGAGATCCCTCAGACCCTTTTAGTCAGTGTGGAAAATCTCTAGC
AGGGCCCGTTTAAACCCGCTGATCAGCCTCGACTGTGCCTTCTAGTTGCCAGCCATCTGTTGTTTGCCCC
TCCCCCGTGCCTTCCTTGACCCTGGAAGGTGCCACTCCCACTGTCCTTTCCTAATAAAATGAGGAAATTG
CATCGCATTGTCTGAGTAGGTGTCATTCTATTCTGGGGGGTGGGGTGGGGCAGGACAGCAAGGGGGAGGA
TTGGGAAGACAATAGCAGGCATGCTGGGGATGCGGTGGGCTCTATGGCTTCTGAGGCGGAAAGAACCAGC
TGGGGCTCTAGGGGGTATCCCC
[124 nt withheld, positions 8773-8896]
C
[91 nt withheld, positions 8898-8988]
A
[49 nt withheld, positions 8990-9038]
CCTTTGACGTTGGAGTCCACGTTCTTT
[37 nt withheld, positions 9066-9102]
ACCCTATCTCGGTCTATTCTTTTGATTTATAAGGGATTTTGCCGATTTCGGCCTATTGGTTAAAAAATGA
GCTGATTTAACAAAAATTTAACGCGAATTAATTCTGTGGAATGTGTGTCAGTTAGGGTGTGGAAAGTCCC
CAGGCTCCCCAGCAGGCAGAAGTATGCAAAGCATGCATCTCAATTAGTCAGCAACCAGGTGTGGAAAGTC
CCCAGGCTCCCCAGCAGGCAGAAGTATGCAAAGCATGCATCTCAATTAGTCAGCAACCATAGTCCCGCCC
CTAACTCCGCCCATCCCGCCCCTAACTCCGCCCAGTTCCGCCCATTCTCCGCCCCATGGCTGACTAATTT
TTTTTATTTATGCAGAGGCCGAGGCCGCCTCTGCCTCTGAGCTATTCCAGAAGTAGTGAGGAGGCTTTTT
TGGAGGCCTAGGCTTTTGCAAAAAGCTCCCGGGAGCTTGTATATCCATTTTCGGATCTGATCAGCACGTG
TTGACAATTAATCATCGGCATAGTATATCGGCATAGTATAATACGACAAGGTGAGGAACTAAACCATGGC
CAAGTTGACCAGTGCCGTTCCGGTGCTCACCGCGCGCGACGTCGCCGGAGCGGTCGAGTTCTGGACCGAC
CGGCTCGGGTTCTCCCGGGACTTCGTGGAGGACGACTTCGCCGGTGTGGTCCGGGACGACGTGACCCTGT
TCATCAGCGCGGTCCAGGACCAGGTGGTGCCGGACAACACCCTGGCCTGGGTGTGGGTGCGCGGCCTGGA
CGAGCTGTACGCCGAGTGGTCGGAGGTCGTGTCCACGAACTTCCGGGACGCCTCCGGGCCGGCCATGACC
GAGATCGGCGAGCAGCCGTGGGGGCGGGAGTTCGCCCTGCGCGACCCGGCCGGCAACTGCGTGCACTTCG
TGGCCGAGGAGCAGGACTGACACGTGCTACGAGATTTCGATTCCACCGCCGCCTTCTATGAAAGGTTGGG
CTTCGGAATCGTTTTCCGGGACGCCGGCTGGATGATCCTCCAGCGCGGGGATCTCATGCTGGAGTTCTTC
GCCCACCCCAACTTGTTTATTGCAGCTTATAATGGTTACAAATAAAGCAATAGCATCACAAATTTCACAA
ATAAAGCATTTTTTTCACTGCATTCTAGTTGTGGTTTGTCCAAACTCATCAATGTATCTTATCATGTCTG
TATACCGTCGACCTCTAGCTAGAGCTTGGCGTAATCATGGTCATAGCTGTTTCCTGTGTGAAATTGTTAT
CCGCTCACAATTCCACACAACATACGAGCCGGAAGCATAAAGTGTAAAGCCTGGGGTGCCTAATGAGTGA
GCTAACTCACATTAATTGCGTTGCGCTCACTGCCCGCTTTCCAGTCGGGAAACCTGTCGTGCCAGCTGCA
TTAATGAATCGGCCAACGCGCGGGGAGAGGCGGTTTGCGTATTGGGCGCTCTTCCGCTTCCTCGCTCACT
GACTCGCTGCGCTCGGTCGTTCGGCTGCGGCGAGCGGTATCAGCTCACTCAAAGGCGGTAATACGGTTAT
CCACAGAATCAGGGGATAACGCAGGAAAGAACATGTGAGCAAAAGGCCAGCAAAAGGCCAGGAACCGTAA
AAAGGCCGCGTTGCTGGCGTTTTTCCATAGGCTCCGCCCCCCTGACGAGCATCACAAAAATCGACGCTCA
AGTCAGAGGTGGCGAAACCCGACAGGACTATAAAGATACCAGGCGTTTCCCCCTGGAAGCTCCCTCGTGC
GCTCTCCTGTTCCGACCCTGCCGCTTACCGGATACCTGTCCGCCTTTCTCCCTTCGGGAAGCGTGGCGCT
TTCTCATAGCTCACGCTGTAGGTATCTCAGTTCGGTGTAGGTCGTTCGCTCCAAGCTGGGCTGTGTGCAC
GAACCCCCCGTTCAGCCCGACCGCTGCGCCTTATCCGGTAACTATCGTCTTGAGTCCAACCCGGTAAGAC
ACGACTTATCGCCACTGGCAGCAGCCACTGGTAACAGGATTAGCAGAGCGAGGTATGTAGGCGGTGCTAC
AGAGTTCTTGAAGTGGTGGCCTAACTACGGCTACACTAGAAGAACAGTATTTGGTATCTGCGCTCTGCTG
AAGCCAGTTACCTTCGGAAAAAGAGTTGGTAGCTCTTGATCCGGCAAACAAACCACCGCTGGTAGCGGTG
GTTTTTTTGTTTGCAAGCAGCAGATTACGCGCAGAAAAAAAGGATCTCAAGAAGATCCTTTGATCTTTTC
TACGGGGTCTGACGCTCAGTGGAACGAAAACTCACGTTAAGGGATTTTGGTCATGAGATTATCAAAAAGG
ATCTTCACCTAGATCCTTTTAAATTAAAAATGAAGTTTTAAATCAATCTAAAGTATATATGAGTAAACTT
GGTCTGACAGTTACCAATGCTTAATCAGTGAGGCACCTATCTCAGCGATCTGTCTATTTCGTTCATCCAT
AGTTGCCTGACTCCCCGTCGTGTAGATAACTACGATACGGGAGGGCTTACCATCTGGCCCCAGTGCTGCA
ATGATACCGCGAGACCCACGCTCACCGGCTCCAGATTTATCAGCAATAAACCAGCCAGCCGGAAGGGCCG
AGCGCAGAAGTGGTCCTGCAACTTTATCCGCCTCCATCCAGTCTATTAATTGTTGCCGGGAAGCTAGAGT
AAGTAGTTCGCCAGTTAATAGTTTGCGCAACGTTGTTGCCATTGCTACAGGCATCGTGGTGTCACGCTCG
TCGTTTGGTATGGCTTCATTCAGCTCCGGTTCCCAACGATCAAGGCGAGTTACATGATCCCCCATGTTGT
GCAAAAAAGCGGTTAGCTCCTTCGGTCCTCCGATCGTTGTCAGAAGTAAGTTGGCCGCAGTGTTATCACT
CATGGTTATGGCAGCACTGCATAATTCTCTTACTGTCATGCCATCCGTAAGATGCTTTTCTGTGACTGGT
GAGTACTCAACCAAGTCATTCTGAGAATAGTGTATGCGGCGACCGAGTTGCTCTTGCCCGGCGTCAATAC
GGGATAATACCGCGCCACATAGCAGAACTTTAAAAGTGCTCATCATTGGAAAACGTTCTTCGGGGCGAAA
ACTCTCAAGGATCTTACCGCTGTTGAGATCCAGTTCGATGTAACCCACTCGTGCACCCAACTGATCTTCA
GCATCTTTTACTTTCACCAGCGTTTCTGGGTGAGCAAAAACAGGAAGGCAAAATGCCGCAAAAAAGGGAA
TAAGGGCGACACGGAAATGTTGAATACTCATACTCTTCCTTTTTCAATATTATTGAAGCATTTATCAGGG
TTATTGTCTCATGAGCGGATACATATTTGAATGTATTTAGAAAAATAAACAAATAGGGGTTCCGCGCACA
TTTCCCCGAAAAGTGCCACCTGAC
