>Addgene plasmid #25744 | pSLIK-Neo-TmiR-Gb2 | addgene partial sequence | sequence record 31771 | 25744 with LNCX
GTTTTGACCTCCATAGAAGACACCGGGACCGATCCAGCCTCCGCGGCCCCGAATCTAGTCGACTAGGGAT
AACAGGGTAATTGTTTGAATGAGGCTTCAGTACTTTACAGAATCGTTGCCTGCACATCTTGGAAACACTT
GCTGGGATTACTTCTTCAGGTTAACCCAACAGAAGGCTCGAGAAGGTATATTGCTGTTGACAGTGAGCGC
GCTCATGTATTCCCACGACAATAGTGAAGCCACAGATGTATTGTCGTGGGAATACATGAGCATGCCTACT
GCCTCGGAATTCAAGGGGCTACTTTAGGAGCAATTATCTTGTTTACTAAAACTGAATACCTTGCTATCTC
TTTGATACATTTTTACAAAGCTGAATTAAAATGGTATAAATTAAATCACTTTTTTCAATTCGCGGCCGCA
CTCGAGATATCTAGACCCAGCTTTCTTGTACAAAGTGGTTGATAACATCTCGAGCCATAAAGATGGTTAA
TTAACCCACCCAAGATCTGGCCTCCGCGCCGGGTTTTGGCGCCTCCCGCGGGCGCCCCCCTCCTCACGGC
GAGCGCTGCCACGTCAGACGAAGGGCGCAGCGAGCGTCCTGATCCTTCCGCCCGGACGCTCAGGACAGCG
GCCCGCTGCTCATAAGACTCGGCCTTAGAACCCCAGTATCAGCAGAAGGACATTTTAGGACGGGACTTGG
GTGACTCTAGGGCACTGGTTTTCTTTCCAGAGAGCGGAACAGGCGAGGAAAAGTAGTCCCTTCTCGGCGA
TT
